>Addgene plasmid #193146 | PB-SRT-Puro_BC4 | addgene full sequence | sequence record 378592 | Addgene NGS Result
CTAAATTGTAAGCGTTAATATTTTGTTAAAATTCGCGTTAAATTTTTGTTAAATCAGCTCATTTTTTAAC
CAATAGGCCGAAATCGGCAAAATCCCTTATAAATCAAAAGAATAGACCGAGATAGGGTTGAGTGGCCGCT
ACAGGGCGCTCCCATTCGCCATTCAGGCTGCGCAACTGTTGGGAAGGGCGTTTCGGTGCGGGCCTCTTCG
CTATTACGCCAGCTGGCGAAAGGGGGATGTGCTGCAAGGCGATTAAGTTGGGTAACGCCAGGGTTTTCCC
AGTCACGACGTTGTAAAACGACGGCCAGTGAGCGCGACGTAATACGACTCACTATAGGGCGAATTGGCGG
AAGGCCGTCAAGGCCGCATTTAACCCTAGAAAGATAATCATATTGTGACGTACGTTAAAGATAATCATGT
GTAAAATTGACGCATGTGTTTTATCGGTCTGTATATCGAGGTTTATTTATTAATTTGAATAGATATTAAG
TTTTATTATATTTACACTTACATACTAATAATAAATTCAACAAACAATTTATTTATGTTTATTTATTTAT
TAAAAAAAACAAAAACTCAAAATTTCTTCTATAAAGTAACAAAACTTTTATCGAATTCCTGCAGCCCAGC
TTGATCTTAGGTCCCTCGACGAATTCTCTAGAGAAGAGCATGCGTGAGGCTCCGGTGCCCGTCAGTGGGC
AGAGCGCACATCGCCCACAGTCCCCGAGAAGTTGGGGGGAGGGGTCGGCAATTGAACCGGTGCCTAGAGA
AGGTGGCGCGGGGTAAACTGGGAAAGTGATGTCGTGTACTGGCTCCGCCTTTTTCCCGAGGGTGGGGGAG
AACCGTATATAAGTGCAGTAGTCGCCGTGAACGTTCTTTTTCGCAACGGGTTTGCCGCCAGAACACAGGT
AAGTGCCGTGTGTGGTTCCCGCGGGCCTGGCCTCTTTACGGGTTATGGCCCTTGCGTGCCTTGAATTACT
TCCACGCCCCTGGCTGCAGTACGTGATTCTTGATCCCGAGCTTCGGGTTGGAAGTGGGTGGGAGAGTTCG
AGGCCTTGCGCTTAAGGAGCCCCTTCGCCTCGTGCTTGAGTTGAGGCCTGGCTTGGGCGCTGGGGCCGCC
GCGTGCGAATCTGGTGGCACCTTCGCGCCTGTCTCGCTGCTTTCGATAAGTCTCTAGCCATTTAAAATTT
TTGATGACCTGCTGCGACGCTTTTTTTCTGGCAAGATAGTCTTGTAAATGCGGGCCAAGATCTGCACACT
GGTATTTCGGTTTTTGGGGCCGCGGGCGGCGACGGGGCCCGTGCGTCCCAGCGCACATGTTCGGCGAGGC
GGGGCCTGCGAGCGCGGCCACCGAGAATCGGACGGGGGTAGTCTCAAGCTGGCCGGCCTGCTCTGGTGCC
TGGCCTCGCGCCGCCGTGTATCGCCCCGCCCTGGGCGGCAAGGCTGGCCCGGTCGGCACCAGTTGCGTGA
GCGGAAAGATGGCCGCTTCCCGGCCCTGCTGCAGGGAGCTCAAAATGGAGGACGCGGCGCTCGGGAGAGC
GGGCGGGTGAGTCACCCACACAAAGGAAAAGGGCCTTTCCGTCCTCAGCCGTCGCTTCATGTGACTCCAC
GGAGTACCGGGCGCCGTCCAGGCACCTCGATTAGTTCTCGAGCTTTTGGAGTACGTCGTCTTTAGGTTGG
GGGGAGGGGTTTTATGCGATGGAGTTTCCCCACACTGAGTGGGTGGAGACTGAAGTTAGGCCAGCTTGGC
ACTTGATGTAATTCTCCTTGGAATTTGCCCTTTTTGAGTTTGGATCTTGGTTCATTCTCAAGCCTCAGAC
AGTGGTTCAAAGTTTTTTTCTTCCATTTCAGGTGTCGTGAAAACTACGCCACCATGACCGAGTACAAGCC
CACGGTGCGCCTCGCCACCCGCGACGACGTCCCCAGGGCCGTACGCACCCTCGCCGCCGCGTTCGCCGAC
TACCCCGCCACGCGCCACACCGTCGATCCGGACCGCCACATCGAGCGGGTCACCGAGCTGCAAGAACTCT
TCCTCACGCGCGTCGGGCTCGACATCGGCAAGGTGTGGGTCGCGGACGACGGCGCCGCGGTGGCGGTCTG
GACCACGCCGGAGAGCGTCGAAGCGGGGGCGGTGTTCGCCGAGATCGGCCCGCGCATGGCCGAGTTGAGC
GGTTCCCGGCTGGCCGCGCAGCAACAGATGGAAGGCCTCCTGGCGCCGCACCGGCCCAAGGAGCCCGCGT
GGTTCCTGGCCACCGTCGGCGTCTCGCCCGACCACCAGGGCAAGGGTCTGGGCAGCGCCGTCGTGCTCCC
CGGAGTGGAGGCGGCCGAGCGCGCCGGGGTGCCCGCCTTCCTGGAGACCTCCGCGCCCCGCAACCTCCCC
TTCTACGAGCGGCTCGGCTTCACCGTCACCGCCGACGTCGAGGTGCCCGAAGGACCGCGCACCTGGTGCA
TGACCCGCAAGCCCGGTGCCTGATAACAACTCGAGTACCGGCTTAAGTGATAGATCGGAAGAGCGGTTCA
GCAGGAATGCCGAGACCGGTTTAAACTCAGTGTCCATAGCGACGCCGGCGCGATAAGCTATCTATAACAA
GAAAATATATATATAATAAGTTATCACGTAAGTAGAACATGAAATAACAATATAATTATCGTATGAGTTA
AATCTTAAAAGTCACGTAAAAGATAATCATGCGTCATTTTGACTCACGCGGTCGTTATAGTTCAAAATCA
GTGACACTTACCGCATTGACAAGCACGCCTCACGGGAGCTCCAAGCGGCGACTGAGATGTCCTAAATGCA
CAGCGACGGATTCGCGCTATTTAGAAAGAGAGAGCAATATTTCAAGAATGCATGCGTCAATTTTACGCAG
ACTATCTTTCAACGGTTAAGAGCTCAAGCTTCTGAGATGCAGGTACATCCCACTGATGAGTCCCAAATAG
GACGAAACGCGCTTCGGTGCGTCTGGGATTCCACTGCTATCCACGCGGCCGCACGGCATTACGTTAGACG
TCTAGGCCACACCACCCTGAAGGCGCCTGCTCGCCTCTGATCTGTTGAAGCTAAGCAGGGTCGGTCCTGG
TTAGTACTTGGATGGGACTCCGCCTGGTAATAGCCGGTACCGTAGGCTTGCATGGTCATAGCTGTTTCCT
TGCGTATTGGGCGCTCTCCGCTTCCTCGCTCACTGACTCGCTGCGCTCGGTCGTTCGGGTAAAGCCTGGG
GTGCCTAATGAGCAAAAGGCCAGCAAAAGGCCAGGAACCGTAAAAAGGCCGCGTTGCTGGCGTTTTTCCA
TAGGCTCCGCCCCCCTGACGAGCATCACAAAAATCGACGCTCAAGTCAGAGGTGGCGAAACCCGACAGGA
CTATAAAGATACCAGGCGTTTCCCCCTGGAAGCTCCCTCGTGCGCTCTCCTGTTCCGACCCTGCCGCTTA
CCGGATACCTGTCCGCCTTTCTCCCTTCGGGAAGCGTGGCGCTTTCTCATAGCTCACGCTGTAGGTATCT
CAGTTCGGTGTAGGTCGTTCGCTCCAAGCTGGGCTGTGTGCACGAACCCCCCGTTCAGCCCGACCGCTGC
GCCTTATCCGGTAACTATCGTCTTGAGTCCAACCCGGTAAGACACGACTTATCGCCACTGGCAGCAGCCA
CTGGTAACAGGATTAGCAGAGCGAGGTATGTAGGCGGTGCTACAGAGTTCTTGAAGTGGTGGCCTAACTA
CGGCTACACTAGAAGAACAGTATTTGGTATCTGCGCTCTGCTGAAGCCAGTTACCTTCGGAAAAAGAGTT
GGTAGCTCTTGATCCGGCAAACAAACCACCGCTGGTAGCGGTGGTTTTTTTGTTTGCAAGCAGCAGATTA
CGCGCAGAAAAAAAGGATCTCAAGAAGATCCTTTGATCTTTTCTACGGGGTCTGACGCTCAGTGGAACGA
AAACTCACGTTAAGGGATTTTGGTCATGAGATTATCAAAAAGGATCTTCACCTAGATCCTTTTAAATTAA
AAATGAAGTTTTAAATCAATCTAAAGTATATATGAGTAAACTTGGTCTGACAGTTACCAATGCTTAATCA
GTGAGGCACCTATCTCAGCGATCTGTCTATTTCGTTCATCCATAGTTGCCTGACTCCCCGTCGTGTAGAT
AACTACGATACGGGAGGGCTTACCATCTGGCCCCAGTGCTGCAATGATACCGCGAGAACCACGCTCACCG
GCTCCAGATTTATCAGCAATAAACCAGCCAGCCGGAAGGGCCGAGCGCAGAAGTGGTCCTGCAACTTTAT
CCGCCTCCATCCAGTCTATTAATTGTTGCCGGGAAGCTAGAGTAAGTAGTTCGCCAGTTAATAGTTTGCG
CAACGTTGTTGCCATTGCTACAGGCATCGTGGTGTCACGCTCGTCGTTTGGTATGGCTTCATTCAGCTCC
GGTTCCCAACGATCAAGGCGAGTTACATGATCCCCCATGTTGTGCAAAAAAGCGGTTAGCTCCTTCGGTC
CTCCGATCGTTGTCAGAAGTAAGTTGGCCGCAGTGTTATCACTCATGGTTATGGCAGCACTGCATAATTC
TCTTACTGTCATGCCATCCGTAAGATGCTTTTCTGTGACTGGTGAGTACTCAACCAAGTCATTCTGAGAA
TAGTGTATGCGGCGACCGAGTTGCTCTTGCCCGGCGTCAATACGGGATAATACCGCGCCACATAGCAGAA
CTTTAAAAGTGCTCATCATTGGAAAACGTTCTTCGGGGCGAAAACTCTCAAGGATCTTACCGCTGTTGAG
ATCCAGTTCGATGTAACCCACTCGTGCACCCAACTGATCTTCAGCATCTTTTACTTTCACCAGCGTTTCT
GGGTGAGCAAAAACAGGAAGGCAAAATGCCGCAAAAAAGGGAATAAGGGCGACACGGAAATGTTGAATAC
TCATACTCTTCCTTTTTCAATATTATTGAAGCATTTATCAGGGTTATTGTCTCATGAGCGGATACATATT
TGAATGTATTTAGAAAAATAAACAAATAGGGGTTCCGCGCACATTTCCCCGAAAAGTGCCAC
Features (pLannotate 1.2.2; 14 found; start..end, strand, type, name):
      3..134     -  rep_origin     M13 ori (fragment): M13 bacteriophage origin of replication; arrow indicates direction of (+) strand synthesis
    155..311     -  CDS            lacZα (fragment): LacZα fragment of β-galactosidase; lacZ fragment
    320..338     +  promoter       T7 promoter: promoter for bacteriophage T7 RNA polymerase
    609..627     -  misc_feature   MCS (fragment): pBluescript multiple cloning site
    697..908     +  promoter       EF-1α core promoter: core promoter for human elongation factor EF-1α
    909..1022    +  intron         EF-1α intron A (fragment): intron upstream of the start codon of human EF-1α
   1648..1851    +  intron         EF-1α intron A: truncated intron upstream of the start codon of human EF-1α
   1874..2473    +  CDS            PuroR: puromycin N-acetyltransferase; pac from Streptomyces alboniger; confers resistance to puromycin
   2916..2968    +  ncRNA          Hammerhead 1: Accession: RF00163 - Hammerhead ribozyme (type I)
   3009..3127    +  ncRNA          5S rRNA: Accession: RF00001 - 5S ribosomal RNA
   3167..3207    -  rep_origin     RSF ori (fragment): Plasmids containing the RSF 1030 origin of replication can be propagated in E. coli cells that contain additional plasmids with compatible origins.
   3285..3873    -  rep_origin     ori: high-copy-number ColE1/pMB1/pBR322/pUC origin of replication
   4044..4904    -  CDS            AmpR: β-lactamase; bla; confers resistance to ampicillin, carbenicillin, and related antibiotics
   4905..5009    -  promoter       AmpR promoter: bla
