[The description below was written by a language model from this plasmid's Addgene catalogue record and pLannotate feature annotations shown in this document.]
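Description:
PB-SRT-Puro_BC4 is a barcoded piggyBac self-reporting transposon (SRT) donor plasmid built on the PB-SRT-Puro backbone and catalogued as a mammalian expression vector, intended for mammalian "calling cards" experiments. It is propagated in E. coli as a high-copy plasmid through a ColE1/pUC-type origin and selected with ampicillin (AmpR driven by its own bla promoter). Remnants of a pBluescript-style cloning vector are also annotated, including a fragment of the M13 origin, a partial lacZα, a T7 promoter and part of the multiple cloning site.

The payload is a puromycin resistance cassette in which the human EF-1α core promoter and portions of EF-1α intron A drive puromycin N-acetyltransferase (PuroR), allowing selection of mammalian cells carrying the transposon. No polyadenylation signal is annotated after PuroR. This is consistent with the self-reporting principle, in which transcription from an integrated transposon reads out through the terminal repeat into flanking genomic DNA, so that insertion sites can be recovered from RNA. A hammerhead ribozyme is annotated downstream of the marker. It plausibly serves to cleave transcripts arising from unintegrated plasmid, although the record does not state its role. The piggyBac terminal repeats themselves are not called in the automated feature table, and the short 5S rRNA and RSF ori fragment hits are probably incidental similarity matches.

This version carries a four-nucleotide barcode, recorded as the only mutation, and was assembled by Gibson cloning. The name suggests it is one of a barcoded series. In calling cards, a transcription factor fused to piggyBac transposase directs SRT insertion near its binding sites, and barcoding lets insertions be assigned to distinct samples or replicates alongside transcriptome readouts.
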