Addgene plasmid #193146: PB-SRT-Puro_BC4
Purpose: Barcoded piggyBac self-reporting transposon with puromycin marker for mammalian calling cards
Depositing lab: Rob Mitra. Depositing organization: Washington University in Saint Louis. Publication: Measuring transcription factor binding and gene expression using barcoded self-reporting transposon calling cards and transcriptomes. Lalli M, Yen A, Thopte U, Dong F, Moudgil A, Chen X, Milbrandt J, Dougherty JD, Mitra RD. NAR Genom Bioinform. 2022 Aug 31;4(3):lqac061. doi: 10.1093/nargab/lqac061. eCollection 2022 Sep. PubMed 36062164.
Backbone
  Vector backbone: PB-SRT-Puro
  Vector type: Mammalian Expression
Growth in bacteria
  Bacterial resistance: Ampicillin, 100 μg/mL
  Growth temperature: 37°C
  Growth strain: NEB Stable
  Copy number: High Copy
Gene/Insert
  Gene/Insert name: Barcoded piggyBac Puro SRT
  Species: H. sapiens (human)
  Mutation: Barcode: CAAC
  Cloning method: Gibson Cloning
Terms and licenses: Academic/Nonprofit Terms; Industry Terms: Not Available to Industry
How to cite: PB-SRT-Puro_BC4 was a gift from Rob Mitra (Addgene plasmid # 193146 ; http://n2t.net/addgene:193146 ; RRID:Addgene_193146)
